>Addgene plasmid #29493 | pJ175 | addgene partial sequence | sequence record 34925 | 29493 with rrnB-T1-term-R
TCCCTACTCTCGCATGGGGAGACCCCACACTACCATCGGCGCTACGGCGTTTCACTTCTGAGTTCGGCAT
GGGGTCAGGTGGGACCACCGCGCTACTGCCGCCAGGCAAATTCTGTTTTATCAGCCTAGGCCCTTTCGTC
TTCAAGAATTATCATGTTTGACAGCTTATCATCGAATAGCTTTAATGCGGTAGTTTATCACAGTTAAATT
GCTAACGCAGTCAGGAGTATTGATTATGACTATGATTACAACGCCCGGGCAGGAATTCGATTTAGTCATC
TTCTCCAGAGAGCAGCAGAAGAGCTTTCTTATAGTCCCCAGATGTATCTCCCTTAATCATGGAATAAAGA
GAGGTGGCAAAATTCTTCCTAAACTCCTTCCTGATGTTAAACAGATCAATCTCACTCCTGGAAACCATGA
CTCTGATGAGGGTATGATCATCTGTCCCAGCTCCCTTCATAGCATAATAGAGGGTCTCTGCAAGGTAGGC
AGGTATACTTCGAATAGATTTCACAACAGCAAGGAGTAGTTGCTGTAAATTGCCAGAAGTCTCGCGGTCA
ATGGTTTCCTCAATTTGAAATCCTGATATAGTCATGTACTTGTCAAACACCTTTCTCAAATGAGACACAC
TTCGTGTTCCAAAGATGGTGATAAACTTTTCTTCATCTGTCCCCCATTTAAGTTCTCCAGCCTGAAATAA
AGCCTGAGCATCTTGTTCAACTTGAGCTTCATCAATTCCAGCATCAGGGTCTCTGTTAGCCTGAAGGAGA
ACCACCA
