>Addgene plasmid #29493 | pJ175 | addgene partial sequence | sequence record 34926 | 29493 with M13pUC-Fwd
GGCTGCAGAATAATTTTGTTTACTTTAAGAAGGAGATATAGATATGGCGGGTGGTTGTGGTCACGCACAG
GTTCTCAGAGGCACTGTGACTGACTTCCCTGGATTTGATGAGCGGGCTGATGCAGAAACTCTTCGGAAGG
CTATGAAAGGCTTGGGCACAGATGAGGAGAGCATCCTGACTCTGTTGACATCCCGAAGTAATGCTCAGCG
CCAGGAAATCTCTGCAGCTTTTAAGACTCTGTTTGGCAGGGATCTTCTGGATGACCTGAAATCAGAACTA
ACTGGAAAATTTCAAAAATTAATTGTGGCTCTGATGAAACCCTCTCGGCTTTATGATGCTTATGAACTGA
AACATGCCTTGAAGGGAGCTGGAACAAATGAAAAAGTACTGACAGAAATTATTGCTTCAAGGACACCTGA
AGAACTGAGAGCCATCAAACAAGTTTATGAAGAAGAATATGGCTCAAGCCTGGAAGATGACGTGGTGGGG
GACACTTCAGGGTACTACCAGCGGATGTTGGTGGTTCTCCTTCAGGCTAACAGAGACCCTGATGCTGGAA
TTGATGAAGCTCAAGTTGAACAAGATGCTCAGGCTTTATTTCAGGCTGGAGAACTTAAATGGGGGACAGA
TGAAGAAAAGTTTATCACCATCTTTGGAACACGAAGTGTGTCTCATTTGAGAAAGGTGTTTGACAAGTAC
ATGACTATATCAGGATTTCAAATTGAGGAAACCATTGACCGCGAGACTTCTGGCAATTTACAGCAACTAC
TCCTTGCTGTTGTGAAATCTATTCGAAGTATACCTGCCTACCTTGCAGAGACCCTCTATTATGCTATGAA
GGGAGCTGGGGACAGATGATCATACCCTCATCAG
