>Addgene plasmid #29493 | pJ175 | addgene partial sequence | sequence record 37129 | rrnB-T1-term-R
TTCCCTACTCTCGCATGGGGAGACCCCACACTACCATCGGCGCTACGGCGTTTCACTTCTGAGTTCGGCA
TGGGGTCAGGTGGGACCACCGCGCTACTGCCGCCAGGCAAATTCTGTTTTATCAGCCTAGGCCCTTTCGT
CTTCAAGAATTATCATGTTTGACAGCTTATCATCGAATAGCTTTAATGCGGTAGTTTATCACAGTTAAAT
TGCTAACGCAGTCAGGAGTATTGATTATGACTATGATTACAACGCCCGGGCAGGAATTCGATTTAGTCAT
CTTCTCCAGAGAGCAGCAGAAGAGCTTTCTTATAGTCCCCAGATGTATCTCCCTTAATCATGGAATAAAG
AGAGGTGGCAAAATTCTTCCTAAACTCCTTCCTGATGTTAAACAGATCAATCTCACTCCTGGAAACCATG
ACTCTGATGAGGGTATGATCATCTGTCCCAGCTCCCTTCATAGCATAATAGAGGGTCTCTGCAAGGTAGG
CAGGTATACTTCGAATAGATTTCACAACAGCAAGGAGTAGTTGCTGTAAATTGCCAGAAGTCTCGCGGTC
AATGGTTTCCTCAATTTGAAATCCTGATATAGTCATGTACTTGTCAAACACCTTTCTCAAATGAGACACA
CTTCGTGTTCCAAAGATGGTGATAAACTTTTCTTCATCTGTCC
