[The description below was written by a language model from this plasmid's Addgene catalogue record.]
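Description:
pJ175 is a bacterial expression plasmid built on the Novagen pETBlue-1 backbone (about 4.5 kb without insert) that carries a mutant form of human annexin V (ANXA5). It is a high-copy plasmid selected with ampicillin. The record also lists chloramphenicol as the marker for pLacI, the separate helper plasmid that supplies lac repressor in pETBlue expression hosts, so this marker is not on pJ175 itself. No feature table is provided. However, the use of a T7 promoter sequencing primer fits the T7-driven expression normally used in the pETBlue system, in which a cloning strain maintains the plasmid and a host supplying T7 RNA polymerase produces the protein.

The insert of roughly 980 bp, named annexin V-128, was cloned into the EcoRV site, and the site was destroyed at both junctions. The wild-type initiator methionine is deleted and replaced by a short N-terminal extension, (Met)-Ala-Gly-Gly-Cys-Gly-His. Cys316 is changed to Ser, which leaves the cysteine in the added tag as the only one described in the record. In addition to these annexin V-128 changes, pJ175 carries two substitutions, Glu78Gln and Glu234Gln. The associated publication examines the role of B-helix calcium-binding sites in annexin V binding to membranes, so these glutamate-to-glutamine changes are presumably meant to disable particular calcium-binding sites, although the record does not say which sites they affect. The plasmid is suited to producing recombinant mutant annexin V in E. coli for structure-function studies of calcium-dependent membrane binding.
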