Addgene plasmid #29493: pJ175
Depositing lab: Jonathan Tait. Depositing organization: University of Washington. Publication: Essential role of B-helix calcium binding sites in annexin V-membrane binding. Jin M, Smith C, Hsieh HY, Gibson DF, Tait JF. J Biol Chem 2004; 279:40351-57. 10.1074/jbc.M405846200 PubMed 15280367.
Backbone
  Vector backbone: pETBlue 1
  Backbone manufacturer: Novagen
  Backbone size w/o insert (bp): 4457
  Vector type: Bacterial Expression
  Selectable markers: Chloramphenicol for pLacI
Growth in bacteria
  Bacterial resistance: Ampicillin, 100 μg/mL
  Growth temperature: 37°C
  Growth strain: DH5alpha
  Copy number: High Copy
Gene/Insert
  Gene/Insert name: annexin V-128 (alt names: Annexin A5-128; Annexin V)
  Species: H. sapiens (human)
  Insert size (bp): 980
  Mutation: Deletion of the initiator Met at position 1 of wild-type annexin V and a point mutation changing Cys 316 to Ser. Glu78Gln (caa), Glu234Gln (cag)
  GenBank ID: NM_001154
  Entrez Gene: ANXA5 (a.k.a. ANX5, CPB-I, ENX2, HEL-S-7, PP4, RPRGL3, VAC-alph)
  Tag / fusion protein: (Met)-Ala-Gly-Gly-Cys-Gly-His (N terminal on insert)
  Cloning method: Restriction Enzyme; 5′ cloning site Eco RV (destroyed during cloning); 3′ cloning site Eco RV (destroyed during cloning)
  Sequencing primers: 5′ T7 promoter; 3′ pETBlueDOWN primer #70603-3
Terms and licenses: Academic/Nonprofit Terms; Industry Terms: Not Available to Industry
How to cite: pJ175 was a gift from Jonathan Tait (Addgene plasmid # 29493 ; http://n2t.net/addgene:29493 ; RRID:Addgene_29493)
